Addgene plasmid #188769: pHR_UCOE-EF1a-dCas9-XTEN80-KRAB(Kox1)-IRES-mCherry
Purpose: dCas9 with a C-term HA-2xNLS-XTEN80(linker)-KRAB(Kox1)
Depositing lab: Marco Jost & Jonathan Weissman. Depositing organization: Whitehead Institute for Biomedical Research. Publication: Maximizing CRISPRi efficacy and accessibility with dual-sgRNA libraries and optimal effectors. Replogle JM, Bonnar JL, Pogson AN, Liem CR, Maier NK, Ding Y, Russell BJ, Wang X, Leng K, Guna A, Norman TM, Pak RA, Ramos DM, Ward ME, Gilbert LA, Kampmann M, Weissman JS, Jost M. eLife. 2022 Dec 28;11:e81856. doi: 10.7554/eLife.81856. PubMed 36576240.
Backbone
  Vector backbone: pMH0006, Addgene # 135448
  Vector type: Lentiviral
  Selectable markers: mCherry
Growth in bacteria
  Bacterial resistance: Ampicillin, 100 μg/mL
  Growth temperature: 37°C
  Growth strain: NEB Stable
  Copy number: High Copy
Gene/Insert
  Gene/Insert name: dCas9-XTEN80-KRAB(Kox1)
  Species: Multiple
  Promoter: EF1a
  Tag / fusion protein: HA-2xNLS-XTEN80(linker)-KRAB(Kox1) (C terminal on insert)
  Cloning method: Gibson Cloning
Terms and licenses: Academic/Nonprofit Terms; Industry Terms: Not Available to Industry
Depositor comments: Human lentiviral vector for expression of dCas9 with a C-terminal HA-2xNLS-XTEN80(linker)-KRAB(Kox1), and mCherry linked by an IRES from an EF1a promoter with an upstream ubiquitous chromatin opening element, pRAP0006. Please visit https://doi.org/10.1101/2022.07.13.499814 for bioRxiv preprint.
How to cite: pHR_UCOE-EF1a-dCas9-XTEN80-KRAB(Kox1)-IRES-mCherry was a gift from Marco Jost & Jonathan Weissman (Addgene plasmid # 188769 ; http://n2t.net/addgene:188769 ; RRID:Addgene_188769)
