[The description below was written by a language model from this plasmid's Addgene catalogue record and pLannotate feature annotations shown in this document.]
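Description:
pHR_UCOE-EF1a-dCas9-XTEN80-KRAB(Kox1)-IRES-mCherry is a 16.4 kb HIV-1-based lentiviral vector for stable expression of a CRISPR interference (CRISPRi) effector in human cells, built on the pMH0006 backbone. In bacteria it is maintained through a high-copy ColE1/pUC-type origin and selected with ampicillin via the β-lactamase gene. The plasmid portion also carries non-functional remnants typical of older pHR backbones, including fragments of TcR, rop, lacI and an SV40 promoter–gpt–SV40 small t intron/poly(A) unit. The viral portion runs from a truncated 5' LTR through the Ψ packaging signal with a partial gag sequence, the Rev response element and the cPPT/CTS, and ends in a WPRE followed by a ΔU3 self-inactivating 3' LTR. This arrangement allows the genome to be packaged when helper functions are supplied in trans, and it silences LTR promoter activity after integration.

The payload is driven by the human EF1α core promoter with its intron A. According to the depositor, a ubiquitous chromatin opening element sits upstream to resist transgene silencing; it is not annotated in the feature table but would fit the unannotated stretch before the promoter. The open reading frame encodes Streptococcus pyogenes Cas9, described by the depositor as catalytically dead dCas9. Its C terminus is fused to an HA tag, two nuclear localization signals, an XTEN80 flexible linker and the KRAB repression domain of ZNF10 (Kox1). An EMCV IRES then directs translation of mCherry from the same transcript, so red fluorescence marks transduced cells and serves as the only mammalian marker, allowing sorting rather than drug selection. Paired with sgRNA vectors or libraries, the construct is used to generate CRISPRi cell lines for targeted transcriptional repression. It was deposited with a study comparing and optimizing CRISPRi effectors.
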