Features (pLannotate 1.2.2; 37 found; start..end, strand, type, name):
     93..111     -  promoter       SP6 promoter: promoter for bacteriophage SP6 RNA polymerase
    339..618     +  CDS            TcR (fragment): tetracycline efflux protein; tet; confers resistance to tetracycline
    619..667     -  misc_feature   bom (fragment): basis of mobility region from pBR322
    769..804     -  CDS            rop (fragment): Rop protein, which maintains plasmids at low copy number; rop
    899..1003    +  promoter       AmpR promoter: bla
   1004..1864    +  CDS            AmpR: β-lactamase; bla; confers resistance to ampicillin, carbenicillin, and related antibiotics
   2035..2623    +  rep_origin     ori: high-copy-number ColE1/pMB1/pBR322/pUC origin of replication
   2806..2862    +  CDS            lacI (fragment): lac repressor; lacI; The lac repressor binds to the lac operator to inhibit transcription in E. coli. This inhibition can be relieved by adding lactose or isopropyl-β-D-thiogalactopyranoside (IPTG).
   2869..3198    +  promoter       SV40 promoter: SV40 enhancer and early promoter
   3398..3517    +  CDS            gpt (fragment): XGPT_ECOLI - Also known as gpp, gxu. Experimental evidence at protein level: Swiss-Prot protein existence level 1. Purine salvage pathway enzyme that catalyzes the transfer of the ribosyl-5-phosphate group from 5-phospho-alpha-D-ribose 1- diphosphate (PRPP) to the N9 position of the 6-oxopurines guanine and xanthine to form the corresponding ribonucleotides GMP (guanosine 5'- monophosphate) and XMP (xanthosine 5'-monophosphate), with the release of PPi. To a lesser extent, also acts on hypoxanthine (PubMed:9100006, PubMed:3886014). Does not ribophosphorylate adenine (PubMed:3886014). From Esch
   3517..3852    +  CDS            gpt (fragment): XGPT_ECOLI - Also known as gpp, gxu. Experimental evidence at protein level: Swiss-Prot protein existence level 1. Purine salvage pathway enzyme that catalyzes the transfer of the ribosyl-5-phosphate group from 5-phospho-alpha-D-ribose 1- diphosphate (PRPP) to the N9 position of the 6-oxopurines guanine and xanthine to form the corresponding ribonucleotides GMP (guanosine 5'- monophosphate) and XMP (xanthosine 5'-monophosphate), with the release of PPi. To a lesser extent, also acts on hypoxanthine (PubMed:9100006, PubMed:3886014). Does not ribophosphorylate adenine (PubMed:3886014). From Esch
   3947..4252    +  CDS            frsA (fragment): FRSA_ECOLI - Also known as yafA. Experimental evidence at protein level: Swiss-Prot protein existence level 1. Catalyzes the hydrolysis of esters (PubMed:15808744). Displays esterase activity toward pNP-butyrate (PubMed:15808744). May stimulate mixed-acid fermentation by acting as a fermentation/respiration switch that down-regulates respiration and up- regulates fermentation rates (PubMed:15169777). From Escherichia coli (strain K12).
   4256..4330    +  CDS            small t antigen (fragment): SV40 (simian virus 40) small t antigen
   4332..4397    +  intron         small t intron: SV40 (simian virus 40) small t antigen intron
   4527..4547    +  CDS            SV40 NLS: nuclear localization signal of SV40 (simian virus 40) large T antigen
   4866..4949    +  CDS            large T antigen (fragment): large T antigen from SV40 (simian virus 40)
   4972..5106    +  polyA_signal   SV40 poly(A) signal: SV40 polyadenylation signal
   5273..5602    +  CDS            nef (fragment): NEF_HV1BR - Experimental evidence at protein level: Swiss-Prot protein existence level 1. Extracellular Nef protein targets CD4(+) T-lymphocytes for apoptosis by interacting with CXCR4 surface receptors (PubMed:14990729). From Human immunodeficiency virus type 1 group M subtype B (isolate BRU/LAI) (HIV-1).
   5650..5907    +  LTR            5' LTR (truncated): truncated 5' long terminal repeat (LTR) from HIV-1
   5954..6079    +  misc_feature   HIV-1 Ψ: packaging signal of human immunodeficiency virus type 1
   6063..6401    +  CDS            HIV-1 gag (fragment): gag protein from human immunodeficiency virus 1; gag
   6576..6809    +  misc_feature   RRE: The Rev response element (RRE) of HIV-1 allows for Rev-dependent mRNA export from the nucleus to the cytoplasm.
   7186..7286    +  CDS            Rev (fragment): human immunodeficiency virus 1 (HIV-1) Rev protein; rev; enhances nuclear export of unspliced and incompletely spliced viral mRNAs
   7323..7440    +  misc_feature   cPPT/CTS: central polypurine tract and central termination sequence of HIV-1
   7477..7500    -  misc_feature   MCS (fragment): pBluescript multiple cloning site
   8191..8402    +  promoter       EF-1α core promoter: core promoter for human elongation factor EF-1α
   8403..9341    +  intron         EF-1α intron A: intron upstream of the start codon of human EF-1α
   9405..13508   +  CDS            Cas9: Cas9 (Csn1) endonuclease from the Streptococcus pyogenes Type II CRISPR/Cas system generates RNA-guided double strand breaks in DNA
  13914..14099   +  CDS            KRAB: Krüppel-associated box (KRAB) transcriptional repression domain from the human zinc finger protein ZNF10 (Margolin et al., 1994)
  14243..14705   +  misc_feature   IRES: internal ribosome entry site (IRES) of the encephalomyocarditis virus (EMCV)
  14723..15430   +  CDS            mCherry: mCherry is a basic (constitutively fluorescent) red fluorescent protein published in 2004, derived from Discosoma sp.. It is reported to be a very rapidly-maturing monomer with low acid sensitivity.
  15442..15472   +  misc_feature   MCS (fragment): pUC18/19 multiple cloning site
  15473..15491   +  misc_feature   MCS (fragment): pBluescript multiple cloning site
  15491..16079   +  misc_feature   WPRE: woodchuck hepatitis virus posttranscriptional regulatory element
  16080..16102   +  misc_feature   MCS (fragment): pBluescript multiple cloning site
  16119..16187   +  CDS            nef (fragment): NEF_HV1Z2 - Experimental evidence at protein level: Swiss-Prot protein existence level 1. Extracellular Nef protein targets CD4(+) T-lymphocytes for apoptosis by interacting with CXCR4 surface receptors. From Human immunodeficiency virus type 1 group M subtype D (isolate Z2/CDC-Z34) (HIV-1).
  16189..68      +  LTR            3' LTR (ΔU3) (across the origin): self-inactivating 3' long terminal repeat (LTR) from HIV-1
>Addgene plasmid #188769 | pHR_UCOE-EF1a-dCas9-XTEN80-KRAB(Kox1)-IRES-mCherry | addgene full sequence | sequence record 374878 | Addgene NGS Result
TCTGTTGTGTGACTCTGGTAACTAGAGATCCCTCAGACCCTTTTAGTCAGTGTGGAAAATCTCTAGCAGC
ATCTAGAATTAATTCCGTGTATTCTATAGTGTCACCTAAATCGTATGTGTATGATACATAAGGTTATGTA
TTAATTGTAGCCGCGTTCTAACGACAATATGTACAAGCCTAATTGTGTAGCATCTGGCTTACTGAAGCAG
ACCCTATCATCTCTCTCGTAAACTGCCGTCAGAGTCGGTTTGGTTGGACGAACCTTCTGAGTTTCTGGTA
ACGCCGTCCCGCACCCGGAAATGGTCAGCGAACCAATCAGCAGGGTCATCGCTAGCCAGATCCTCTACGC
CGGACGCATCGTGGCCGGCATCACCGGCGCCACAGGTGCGGTTGCTGGCGCCTATATCGCCGACATCACC
GATGGGGAAGATCGGGCTCGCCACTTCGGGCTCATGAGCGCTTGTTTCGGCGTGGGTATGGTGGCAGGCC
CCGTGGCCGGGGGACTGTTGGGCGCCATCTCCTTGCATGCACCATTCCTTGCGGCGGCGGTGCTCAACGG
CCTCAACCTACTACTGGGCTGCTTCCTAATGCAGGAGTCGCATAAGGGAGAGCGTCGAATGGTGCACTCT
CAGTACAATCTGCTCTGATGCCGCATAGTTAAGCCAGCCCCGACACCCGCCAACACCCGCTGACGCGCCC
TGACGGGCTTGTCTGCTCCCGGCATCCGCTTACAGACAAGCTGTGACCGTCTCCGGGAGCTGCATGTGTC
AGAGGTTTTCACCGTCATCACCGAAACGCGCGAGACGAAAGGGCCTCGTGATACGCCTATTTTTATAGGT
TAATGTCATGATAATAATGGTTTCTTAGACGTCAGGTGGCACTTTTCGGGGAAATGTGCGCGGAACCCCT
ATTTGTTTATTTTTCTAAATACATTCAAATATGTATCCGCTCATGAGACAATAACCCTGATAAATGCTTC
AATAATATTGAAAAAGGAAGAGTATGAGTATTCAACATTTCCGTGTCGCCCTTATTCCCTTTTTTGCGGC
ATTTTGCCTTCCTGTTTTTGCTCACCCAGAAACGCTGGTGAAAGTAAAAGATGCTGAAGATCAGTTGGGT
GCACGAGTGGGTTACATCGAACTGGATCTCAACAGCGGTAAGATCCTTGAGAGTTTTCGCCCCGAAGAAC
GTTTTCCAATGATGAGCACTTTTAAAGTTCTGCTATGTGGCGCGGTATTATCCCGTATTGACGCCGGGCA
AGAGCAACTCGGTCGCCGCATACACTATTCTCAGAATGACTTGGTTGAGTACTCACCAGTCACAGAAAAG
CATCTTACGGATGGCATGACAGTAAGAGAATTATGCAGTGCTGCCATAACCATGAGTGATAACACTGCGG
CCAACTTACTTCTGACAACGATCGGAGGACCGAAGGAGCTAACCGCTTTTTTGCACAACATGGGGGATCA
TGTAACTCGCCTTGATCGTTGGGAACCGGAGCTGAATGAAGCCATACCAAACGACGAGCGTGACACCACG
ATGCCTGTAGCAATGGCAACAACGTTGCGCAAACTATTAACTGGCGAACTACTTACTCTAGCTTCCCGGC
AACAATTAATAGACTGGATGGAGGCGGATAAAGTTGCAGGACCACTTCTGCGCTCGGCCCTTCCGGCTGG
CTGGTTTATTGCTGATAAATCTGGAGCCGGTGAGCGTGGGTCTCGCGGTATCATTGCAGCACTGGGGCCA
GATGGTAAGCCCTCCCGTATCGTAGTTATCTACACGACGGGGAGTCAGGCAACTATGGATGAACGAAATA
GACAGATCGCTGAGATAGGTGCCTCACTGATTAAGCATTGGTAACTGTCAGACCAAGTTTACTCATATAT
ACTTTAGATTGATTTAAAACTTCATTTTTAATTTAAAAGGATCTAGGTGAAGATCCTTTTTGATAATCTC
ATGACCAAAATCCCTTAACGTGAGTTTTCGTTCCACTGAGCGTCAGACCCCGTAGAAAAGATCAAAGGAT
CTTCTTGAGATCCTTTTTTTCTGCGCGTAATCTGCTGCTTGCAAACAAAAAAACCACCGCTACCAGCGGT
GGTTTGTTTGCCGGATCAAGAGCTACCAACTCTTTTTCCGAAGGTAACTGGCTTCAGCAGAGCGCAGATA
CCAAATACTGTTCTTCTAGTGTAGCCGTAGTTAGGCCACCACTTCAAGAACTCTGTAGCACCGCCTACAT
ACCTCGCTCTGCTAATCCTGTTACCAGTGGCTGCTGCCAGTGGCGATAAGTCGTGTCTTACCGGGTTGGA
CTCAAGACGATAGTTACCGGATAAGGCGCAGCGGTCGGGCTGAACGGGGGGTTCGTGCACACAGCCCAGC
TTGGAGCGAACGACCTACACCGAACTGAGATACCTACAGCGTGAGCTATGAGAAAGCGCCACGCTTCCCG
AAGGGAGAAAGGCGGACAGGTATCCGGTAAGCGGCAGGGTCGGAACAGGAGAGCGCACGAGGGAGCTTCC
AGGGGGAAACGCCTGGTATCTTTATAGTCCTGTCGGGTTTCGCCACCTCTGACTTGAGCGTCGATTTTTG
TGATGCTCGTCAGGGGGGCGGAGCCTATGGAAAAACGCCAGCAACGCGGCCTTTTTACGGTTCCTGGCCT
TTTGCTGGCCTTTTGCTCACATGTTCTTTCCTGCGTTATCCCCTGATTCTGTGGATAACCGTATTACCGC
CTTTGAGTGAGCTGATACCGCTCGCCGCAGCCGAACGACCGAGCGCAGCGAGTCAGTGAGCGAGGAAGCG
GAAGAGCGCCCAATACGCAAACCGCCTCTCCCCGCGCGTTGGCCGATTCATTAATGCAGCTGTGGAATGT
GTGTCAGTTAGGGTGTGGAAAGTCCCCAGGCTCCCCAGCAGGCAGAAGTATGCAAAGCATGCATCTCAAT
TAGTCAGCAACCAGGTGTGGAAAGTCCCCAGGCTCCCCAGCAGGCAGAAGTATGCAAAGCATGCATCTCA
ATTAGTCAGCAACCATAGTCCCGCCCCTAACTCCGCCCATCCCGCCCCTAACTCCGCCCAGTTCCGCCCA
TTCTCCGCCCCATGGCTGACTAATTTTTTTTATTTATGCAGAGGCCGAGGCCGCCTCGGCCTCTGAGCTA
TTCCAGAAGTAGTGAGGAGGCTTTTTTGGAGGCCTAGGCTTTTGCAAAAAGCTTGGACACAAGACAGGCT
TGCGAGATATGTTTGAGAATACCACTTTATCCCGCGTCAGGGAGAGGCAGTGCGTAAAAAGACGCGGACT
CATGTGAAATACTGGTTTTTAGTGCGCCAGATCTCTATAATCTCGCGCAACCTATTTTCCCCTCGAACAC
TTTTTAAGCCGTAGATAAACAGGCTGGGACACTTCACATGAGCGAAAAATACATCGTCACCTGGGACATG
TTGCAGATCCATGCACGTAAACTCGCAAGCCGACTGATGCCTTCTGAACAATGGAAAGGCATTATTGCCG
TAAGCCGTGGCGGTCTGTACCGGGTGCGTTACTGGCGCGTGAACTGGGTATTCGTCATGTCGATACCGTT
TGTATTTCCAGCTACGATCACGACAACCAGCGCGAGCTTAAAGTGCTGAAACGCGCAGAAGGCGATGGCG
AAGGCTTCATCGTTATTGATGACCTGGTGGATACCGGTGGTACTGCGGTTGCGATTCGTGAAATGTATCC
AAAAGCGCACTTTGTCACCATCTTCGCAAAACCGGCTGGTCGTCCGCTGGTTGATGACTATGTTGTTGAT
ATCCCGCAAGATACCTGGATTGAACAGCCGTGGGATATGGGCGTCGTATTCGTCCCGCCAATCTCCGGTC
GCTAATCTTTTCAACGCCTGGCACTGCCGGGCGTTGTTCTTTTTAACTTCAGGCGGGTTACAATAGTTTC
CAGTAAGTATTCTGGAGGCTGCATCCATGACACAGGCAAACCTGAGCGAAACCCTGTTCAAACCCCGCTT
TAAACATCCTGAAACCTCGACGCTAGTCCGCCGCTTTAATCACGGCGCACAACCGCCTGTGCAGTCGGCC
CTTGATGGTAAAACCATCCCTCACTGGTATCGCATGATTAACCGTCTGATGTGGATCTGGCGCGGCATTG
ACCCACGCGAAATCCTCGACGTCCAGGCACGTATTGTGATGAGCGATGCCGAACGTACCGACGATGATTT
ATACGATACGGTGATTGGCTACCGTGGCGGCAACTGGATTTATGAGTGGGCCCCGGATCTTTGTGAAGGA
ACCTTACTTCTGTGGTGTGACATAATTGGACAAACTACCTACAGAGATTTAAAGCTCTAAGGTAAATATA
AAATTTTTAAGTGTATAATGTGTTAAACTACTGATTCTAATTGTTTGTGTATTTTAGATTCCAACCTATG
GAACTGATGAATGGGAGCAGTGGTGGAATGCCTTTAATGAGGAAAACCTGTTTTGCTCAGAAGAAATGCC
ATCTAGTGATGATGAGGCTACTGCTGACTCTCAACATTCTACTCCTCCAAAAAAGAAGAGAAAGGTAGAA
GACCCCAAGGACTTTCCTTCAGAATTGCTAAGTTTTTTGAGTCATGCTGTGTTTAGTAATAGAACTCTTG
CTTGCTTTGCTATTTACACCACAAAGGAAAAAGCTGCACTGCTATACAAGAAAATTATGGAAAAATATTC
TGTAACCTTTATAAGTAGGCATAACAGTTATAATCATAACATACTGTTTTTTCTTACTCCACACAGGCAT
AGAGTGTCTGCTATTAATAACTATGCTCAAAAATTGTGTACCTTTAGCTTTTTAATTTGTAAAGGGGTTA
ATAAGGAATATTTGATGTATAGTGCCTTGACTAGAGATCATAATCAGCCATACCACATTTGTAGAGGTTT
TACTTGCTTTAAAAAACCTCCCACACCTCCCCCTGAACCTGAAACATAAAATGAATGCAATTGTTGTTGT
TAACTTGTTTATTGCAGCTTATAATGGTTACAAATAAAGCAATAGCATCACAAATTTCACAAATAAAGCA
TTTTTTTCACTGCATTCTAGTTGTGGTTTGTCCAAACTCATCAATGTATCTTATCATGTCTGGATCAACT
GGATAACTCAAGCTAACCAAAATCATCCCAAACTTCCCACCCCATACCCTATTACCACTGCCAATTACCT
GTGGTTTCATTTACTCTAAACCTGTGATTCCTCTGAATTATTTTCATTTTAAAGAAATTGTATTTGTTAA
ATATGTACTACAAACTTAGTAGTTGGAAGGGCTAATTCACTCCCAAAGAAGACAAGATATCCTTGATCTG
TGGATCTACCACACACAAGGCTACTTCCCTGATTAGCAGAACTACACACCAGGGCCAGGGGTCAGATATC
CACTGACCTTTGGATGGTGCTACAAGCTAGTACCAGTTGAGCCAGATAAGGTAGAAGAGGCCAATAAAGG
AGAGAACACCAGCTTGTTACACCCTGTGAGCCTGCATGGGATGGATGACCCGGAGAGAGAAGTGTTAGAG
TGGAGGTTTGACAGCCGCCTAGCATTTCATCACGTGGCCCGAGAGCTGCATCCGGAGTACTTCAAGAACT
GCTGATATCGAGCTTGCTACAAGGGACTTTCCGCTGGGGACTTTCCAGGGAGGCGTGGCCTGGGCGGGAC
TGGGGAGTGGCGAGCCCTCAGATCCTGCATATAAGCAGCTGCTTTTTGCCTGTACTGGGTCTCTCTGGTT
AGACCAGATCTGAGCCTGGGAGCTCTCTGGCTAACTAGGGAACCCACTGCTTAAGCCTCAATAAAGCTTG
CCTTGAGTGCTTCAAGTAGTGTGTGCCCGTCTGTTGTGTGACTCTGGTAACTAGAGATCCCTCAGACCCT
TTTAGTCAGTGTGGAAAATCTCTAGCAGTGGCGCCCGAACAGGGACTTGAAAGCGAAAGGGAAACCAGAG
GAGCTCTCTCGACGCAGGACTCGGCTTGCTGAAGCGCGCACGGCAAGAGGCGAGGGGCGGCGACTGGTGA
GTACGCCAAAAATTTTGACTAGCGGAGGCTAGAAGGAGAGAGATGGGTGCGAGAGCGTCAGTATTAAGCG
GGGGAGAATTAGATCGCGATGGGAAAAAATTCGGTTAAGGCCAGGGGGAAAGAAAAAATATAAATTAAAA
CATATAGTATGGGCAAGCAGGGAGCTAGAACGATTCGCAGTTAATCCTGGCCTGTTAGAAACATCAGAAG
GCTGTAGACAAATACTGGGACAGCTACAACCATCCCTTCAGACAGGATCAGAAGAACTTAGATCATTATA
TAATACAGTAGCAACCCTCTATTGTGTGCATCAAAGGATAGAGATAAAAGACACCAAGGAAGCTTTAGAC
AAGATAGAGGAAGAGCAAAACAAAAGTAAGACCACCGCACAGCAAGCGGCCGGCCGCTGATCTTCAGACC
TGGAGGAGGAGATATGAGGGACAATTGGAGAAGTGAATTATATAAATATAAAGTAGTAAAAATTGAACCA
TTAGGAGTAGCACCCACCAAGGCAAAGAGAAGAGTGGTGCAGAGAGAAAAAAGAGCAGTGGGAATAGGAG
CTTTGTTCCTTGGGTTCTTGGGAGCAGCAGGAAGCACTATGGGCGCAGCGTCAATGACGCTGACGGTACA
GGCCAGACAATTATTGTCTGGTATAGTGCAGCAGCAGAACAATTTGCTGAGGGCTATTGAGGCGCAACAG
CATCTGTTGCAACTCACAGTCTGGGGCATCAAGCAGCTCCAGGCAAGAATCCTGGCTGTGGAAAGATACC
TAAAGGATCAACAGCTCCTGGGGATTTGGGGTTGCTCTGGAAAACTCATTTGCACCACTGCTGTGCCTTG
GAATGCTAGTTGGAGTAATAAATCTCTGGAACAGATTTGGAATCACACGACCTGGATGGAGTGGGACAGA
GAAATTAACAATTACACAAGCTTAATACACTCCTTAATTGAAGAATCGCAAAACCAGCAAGAAAAGAATG
AACAAGAATTATTGGAATTAGATAAATGGGCAAGTTTGTGGAATTGGTTTAACATAACAAATTGGCTGTG
GTATATAAAATTATTCATAATGATAGTAGGAGGCTTGGTAGGTTTAAGAATAGTTTTTGCTGTACTTTCT
ATAGTGAATAGAGTTAGGCAGGGATATTCACCATTATCGTTTCAGACCCACCTCCCAACCCCGAGGGGAC
CCGACAGGCCCGAAGGAATAGAAGAAGAAGGTGGAGAGAGAGACAGAGACAGATCCATTCGATTAGTGAA
CGGATCTCGACGGTATCGCCAAATGGCAGTATTCATCCACAATTTTAAAAGAAAAGGGGGGATTGGGGGG
TACAGTGCAGGGGAAAGAATAGTAGACATAATAGCAACAGACATACAAACTAAAGAATTACAAAAACAAA
TTACAAAAATTCAAAATTTTCGGGTTTATTACAGGGACAGCAGAGATCCAGTTTGGATCGATAAGCTTGA
TATCGAATTCGGGAGGTGGTCCCTGCAGTTACGCCAATGATAACCCCCGCCAGAAAAATCTTAGTAGCCT
TCCCTTTTTGTTTTCCGTGCCCCAACTCGGCGGATTGACTCGGCCCCTTCCGGAAACACCCGAATCAACT
TCTAGTCAAATTATTGTTCACGCCGCAATGACCCACCCCTGGCCCGCGTCTGTGGAACTGACCCCTGGTG
TACAGGAGAGTTCGCTGCTGAAAGTGGTCCCAAAGGGGTACTAGTTTTTAAGCTCCCAACTCCCCCTCCC
CCAGCGTCTGGAGGATTCCACACCCTCGCACCGCAGGGGCGAGGAAGTGGGCGGAGTCCGGTTTTGGCGC
CAGCCGCTGAGGCTGCCAAGCAGAAAAGCCACCGCTGAGGAGACTCCGGTCACTGTCCTCGCCCCGCCTC
CCCCTTCCCTCCCCTTGGGGACCACCGGGCGCCACGCCGCGAACGGTAAGTGCCGCGGTCGTCGGCGCCT
CCGCCCTCCCCCTAGGGCCCCAATTCCCAGCGGGCGCGGCGCGCGGCCCCTCCCCCCGCCGGGCGCGCGC
CCGCTGCCCCGCCCTTCGTGGCCGCCCGGCGTGGGCGGTGCCACCCCTCCCCCCGGCGGCCCCGCGCGCA
GCTCCCGGCTCCCTCCCCCTTCGGATGTGGCTTGAGCTGTAGGCGCGGAGGGGCTCCGGTGCCCGTCAGT
GGGCAGAGCGCACATCGCCCACAGTCCCCGAGAAGTTGGGGGGAGGGGTCGGCAATTGAACCGGTGCCTA
GAGAAGGTGGCGCGGGGTAAACTGGGAAAGTGATGTCGTGTACTGGCTCCGCCTTTTTCCCGAGGGTGGG
GGAGAACCGTATATAAGTGCAGTAGTCGCCGTGAACGTTCTTTTTCGCAACGGGTTTGCCGCCAGAACAC
AGGTAAGTGCCGTGTGTGGTTCCCGCGGGCCTGGCCTCTTTACGGGTTATGGCCCTTGCGTGCCTTGAAT
TACTTCCACCTGGCTGCAGTACGTGATTCTTGATCCCGAGCTTCGGGTTGGAAGTGGGTGGGAGAGTTCG
AGGCCTTGCGCTTAAGGAGCCCCTTCGCCTCGTGCTTGAGTTGAGGCCTGGCCTGGGCGCTGGGGCCGCC
GCGTGCGAATCTGGTGGCACCTTCGCGCCTGTCTCGCTGCTTTCGATAAGTCTCTAGCCATTTAAAATTT
TTGATGACCTGCTGCGACGCTTTTTTTCTGGCAAGATAGTCTTGTAAATGCGGGCCAAGATCTGCACACT
GGTATTTCGGTTTTTGGGGCCGCGGGCGGCGACGGGGCCCGTGCGTCCCAGCGCACATGTTCGGCGAGGC
GGGGCCTGCGAGCGCGGCCACCGAGAATCGGACGGGGGTAGTCTCAAGCTGGCCGGCCTGCTCTGGTGCC
TGGCCTCGCGCCGCCGTGTATCGCCCCGCCCTGGGCGGCAAGGCTGGCCCGGTCGGCACCAGTTGCGTGA
GCGGAAAGATGGCCGCTTCCCGGCCCTGCTGCAGGGAGCTCAAAATGGAGGACGCGGCGCTCGGGAGAGC
GGGCGGGTGAGTCACCCACACAAAGGAAAAGGGCCTTTCCGTCCTCAGCCGTCGCTTCATGTGACTCCAC
GGAGTACCGGGCGCCGTCCAGGCACCTCGATTAGTTCTCGAGCTTTTGGAGTACGTCGTCTTTAGGTTGG
GGGGAGGGGTTTTATGCGATGGAGTTTCCCCACACTGAGTGGGTGGAGACTGAAGTTAGGCCAGCTTGGC
ACTTGATGTAATTCTCCTTGGAATTTGCCCTTTTTGAGTTTGGATCTTGGTTCATTCTCAAGCCTCAGAC
AGTGGTTCAAAGTTTTTTTCTTCCATTTCAGGTGTCGTGGAATTCTCACGCGTCTGCAGGATATCAAGCT
TGCGGTACCGCGGGCCCGGCCACCATGGACAAGAAGTACAGCATCGGCCTGGCCATCGGCACCAACTCTG
TGGGCTGGGCCGTGATCACCGACGAGTACAAGGTGCCCAGCAAGAAATTCAAGGTGCTGGGCAACACCGA
CCGGCACAGCATCAAGAAGAACCTGATCGGCGCCCTGCTGTTCGACAGCGGAGAAACAGCCGAGGCCACC
CGGCTGAAGAGAACCGCCAGAAGAAGATACACCAGACGGAAGAACCGGATCTGCTATCTGCAAGAGATCT
TCAGCAACGAGATGGCCAAGGTGGACGACAGCTTCTTCCACAGACTGGAAGAGTCCTTCCTGGTGGAAGA
GGATAAGAAGCACGAGCGGCACCCCATCTTCGGCAACATCGTGGACGAGGTGGCCTACCACGAGAAGTAC
CCCACCATCTACCACCTGAGAAAGAAACTGGTGGACAGCACCGACAAGGCCGACCTGCGGCTGATCTATC
TGGCCCTGGCCCACATGATCAAGTTCCGGGGCCACTTCCTGATCGAGGGCGACCTGAACCCCGACAACAG
CGACGTGGACAAGCTGTTCATCCAGCTGGTGCAGACCTACAACCAGCTGTTCGAGGAAAACCCCATCAAC
GCCAGCGGCGTGGACGCCAAGGCCATCCTGTCTGCCAGACTGAGCAAGAGCAGACGGCTGGAAAATCTGA
TCGCCCAGCTGCCCGGCGAGAAGAAGAATGGCCTGTTCGGCAACCTGATTGCCCTGAGCCTGGGCCTGAC
CCCCAACTTCAAGAGCAACTTCGACCTGGCCGAGGATGCCAAACTGCAGCTGAGCAAGGACACCTACGAC
GACGACCTGGACAACCTGCTGGCCCAGATCGGCGACCAGTACGCCGACCTGTTTCTGGCCGCCAAGAACC
TGTCCGACGCCATCCTGCTGAGCGACATCCTGAGAGTGAACACCGAGATCACCAAGGCCCCCCTGAGCGC
CTCTATGATCAAGAGATACGACGAGCACCACCAGGACCTGACCCTGCTGAAAGCTCTCGTGCGGCAGCAG
CTGCCTGAGAAGTACAAAGAGATTTTCTTCGACCAGAGCAAGAACGGCTACGCCGGCTACATCGATGGCG
GAGCCAGCCAGGAAGAGTTCTACAAGTTCATCAAGCCCATCCTGGAAAAGATGGACGGCACCGAGGAACT
GCTCGTGAAGCTGAACAGAGAGGACCTGCTGCGGAAGCAGCGGACCTTCGACAACGGCAGCATCCCCCAC
CAGATCCACCTGGGAGAGCTGCACGCCATTCTGCGGCGGCAGGAAGATTTTTACCCATTCCTGAAGGACA
ACCGGGAAAAGATCGAGAAGATCCTGACCTTCCGCATCCCCTACTACGTGGGCCCTCTGGCCAGGGGAAA
CAGCAGATTCGCCTGGATGACCAGAAAGAGCGAGGAAACCATCACCCCCTGGAACTTCGAGGAAGTGGTG
GACAAGGGCGCCAGCGCCCAGAGCTTCATCGAGCGGATGACCAACTTCGATAAGAACCTGCCCAACGAGA
AGGTGCTGCCCAAGCACAGCCTGCTGTACGAGTACTTCACCGTGTACAACGAGCTGACCAAAGTGAAATA
CGTGACCGAGGGAATGAGAAAGCCCGCCTTCCTGAGCGGCGAGCAGAAAAAAGCCATCGTGGACCTGCTG
TTCAAGACCAACCGGAAAGTGACCGTGAAGCAGCTGAAAGAGGACTACTTCAAGAAAATCGAGTGCTTCG
ACTCCGTGGAAATCTCCGGCGTGGAAGATCGGTTCAACGCCTCCCTGGGCACATACCACGATCTGCTGAA
AATTATCAAGGACAAGGACTTCCTGGACAATGAGGAAAACGAGGACATTCTGGAAGATATCGTGCTGACC
CTGACACTGTTTGAGGACAGAGAGATGATCGAGGAACGGCTGAAAACCTATGCCCACCTGTTCGACGACA
AAGTGATGAAGCAGCTGAAGCGGCGGAGATACACCGGCTGGGGCAGGCTGAGCCGGAAGCTGATCAACGG
CATCCGGGACAAGCAGTCCGGCAAGACAATCCTGGATTTCCTGAAGTCCGACGGCTTCGCCAACAGAAAC
TTCATGCAGCTGATCCACGACGACAGCCTGACCTTTAAAGAGGACATCCAGAAAGCCCAGGTGTCCGGCC
AGGGCGATAGCCTGCACGAGCACATTGCCAATCTGGCCGGCAGCCCCGCCATTAAGAAGGGCATCCTGCA
GACAGTGAAGGTGGTGGACGAGCTCGTGAAAGTGATGGGCCGGCACAAGCCCGAGAACATCGTGATCGAA
ATGGCCAGAGAGAACCAGACCACCCAGAAGGGACAGAAGAACAGCCGCGAGAGAATGAAGCGGATCGAAG
AGGGCATCAAAGAGCTGGGCAGCCAGATCCTGAAAGAACACCCCGTGGAAAACACCCAGCTGCAGAACGA
GAAGCTGTACCTGTACTACCTGCAGAATGGGCGGGATATGTACGTGGACCAGGAACTGGACATCAACCGG
CTGTCCGACTACGATGTGGACGCTATCGTGCCTCAGAGCTTTCTGAAGGACGACTCCATCGATAACAAAG
TGCTGACTCGGAGCGACAAGAACCGGGGCAAGAGCGACAACGTGCCCTCCGAAGAGGTCGTGAAGAAGAT
GAAGAACTACTGGCGCCAGCTGCTGAATGCCAAGCTGATTACCCAGAGGAAGTTCGACAATCTGACCAAG
GCCGAGAGAGGCGGCCTGAGCGAACTGGATAAGGCCGGCTTCATCAAGAGACAGCTGGTGGAAACCCGGC
AGATCACAAAGCACGTGGCACAGATCCTGGACTCCCGGATGAACACTAAGTACGACGAGAACGACAAACT
GATCCGGGAAGTGAAAGTGATCACCCTGAAGTCCAAGCTGGTGTCCGATTTCCGGAAGGATTTCCAGTTT
TACAAAGTGCGCGAGATCAACAACTACCACCACGCCCACGACGCCTACCTGAACGCCGTCGTGGGAACCG
CCCTGATCAAAAAGTACCCTAAGCTGGAAAGCGAGTTCGTGTACGGCGACTACAAGGTGTACGACGTGCG
GAAGATGATCGCCAAGAGCGAGCAGGAAATCGGCAAGGCTACCGCCAAGTACTTCTTCTACAGCAACATC
ATGAACTTTTTCAAGACCGAGATTACCCTGGCCAACGGCGAGATCCGGAAGCGGCCTCTGATCGAGACAA
ACGGCGAAACAGGCGAGATCGTGTGGGATAAGGGCCGGGACTTTGCCACCGTGCGGAAAGTGCTGTCTAT
GCCCCAAGTGAATATCGTGAAAAAGACCGAGGTGCAGACAGGCGGCTTCAGCAAAGAGTCTATCCTGCCC
AAGAGGAACAGCGACAAGCTGATCGCCAGAAAGAAGGACTGGGACCCTAAGAAGTACGGCGGCTTCGACA
GCCCCACCGTGGCCTATTCTGTGCTGGTGGTGGCCAAAGTGGAAAAGGGCAAGTCCAAGAAACTGAAGAG
TGTGAAAGAGCTGCTGGGGATCACCATCATGGAAAGAAGCAGCTTCGAGAAGAATCCCATCGACTTTCTG
GAAGCCAAGGGCTACAAAGAAGTGAAAAAGGACCTGATCATCAAGCTGCCTAAGTACTCCCTGTTCGAGC
TGGAAAACGGCCGGAAGAGAATGCTGGCCTCTGCCGGCGAACTGCAGAAGGGAAACGAACTGGCCCTGCC
CTCCAAATATGTGAACTTCCTGTACCTGGCCAGCCACTATGAGAAGCTGAAGGGCTCCCCCGAGGATAAT
GAGCAGAAACAGCTGTTTGTGGAACAGCACAAACACTACCTGGACGAGATCATCGAGCAGATCAGCGAGT
TCTCCAAGAGAGTGATCCTGGCCGACGCTAATCTGGACAAGGTGCTGAGCGCCTACAACAAGCACAGAGA
CAAGCCTATCAGAGAGCAGGCCGAGAATATCATCCACCTGTTTACCCTGACCAATCTGGGAGCCCCTGCC
GCCTTCAAGTACTTTGACACCACCATCGACCGGAAGAGGTACACCAGCACCAAAGAGGTGCTGGACGCCA
CCCTGATCCACCAGAGCATCACCGGCCTGTACGAGACACGGATCGACCTGTCTCAGCTGGGAGGCGACGC
CTATCCCTATGACGTGCCCGATTATGCCAGCCTGGGCAGCGGCTCCCCCAAGAAAAAACGCAAGGTGGAA
GATCCTAAGAAAAAGCGGAAAGTGGACGGCATTGGTAGTGGGAGCAACGGCAGCAGCGGATCCGGAGGGC
CGAGCTCTGGCGCACCCCCACCAAGTGGAGGGTCTCCTGCCGGGTCCCCAACATCTACTGAAGAAGGCAC
CAGCGAATCCGCAACGCCCGAGTCAGGCCCTGGTACCTCCACAGAACCATCTGAAGGTAGTGCGCCTGGT
TCCCCAGCTGGAAGCCCTACTTCCACCGAAGAAGGCACGTCAACCGAACCAAGTGAAGGATCTGCCCCTG
GGACCAGCACTGAACCATCTGAGATGGATGCTAAGTCACTAACTGCCTGGTCCCGGACACTGGTGACCTT
CAAGGATGTATTTGTGGACTTCACCAGGGAGGAGTGGAAGCTGCTGGACACTGCTCAGCAGATCGTGTAC
AGAAATGTGATGCTGGAGAACTATAAGAACCTGGTTTCCTTGGGTTATCAGCTTACTAAGCCAGATGTGA
TCCTCCGGTTGGAGAAGGGAGAAGAGCCCTAGTAAGCGGCCGCTTAGATCTCTCGAGGTTAACGAATTCC
GCCCCCCCCCCCTAACGTTACTGGCCGAAGCCGCTTGGAATAAGGCCGGTGTGCGTTTGTCTATATGTTA
TTTTCCACCATATTGCCGTCTTTTGGCAATGTGAGGGCCCGGAAACCTGGCCCTGTCTTCTTGACGAGCA
TTCCTAGGGGTCTTTCCCCTCTCGCCAAAGGAATGCAAGGTCTGTTGAATGTCGTGAAGGAAGCAGTTCC
TCTGGAAGCTTCTTGAAGACAAACAACGTCTGTAGCGACCCTTTGCAGGCAGCGGAACCCCCCACCTGGC
GACAGGTGCCTCTGCGGCCAAAAGCCACGTGTATAAGATACACCTGCAAAGGCGGCACAACCCCAGTGCC
ACGTTGTGAGTTGGATAGTTGTGGAAAGAGTCAAATGGCTCTCCTCAAGCGTATTCAACAAGGGGCTGAA
GGATGCCCAGAAGGTACCCCATTGTATGGGATCTGATCTGGGGCCTCGGTGCACATGCTTTACATGTGTT
TAGTCGAGGTTAAAAAAACGTCTAGGCCCCCCGAACCACGGGGACGTGGTTTTCCTTTGAAAAACACGAT
GATAATATGGCCACAACCATGGATGGTGAGCAAGGGCGAGGAGGATAACATGGCCATCATCAAGGAGTTC
ATGCGCTTCAAGGTGCACATGGAGGGCTCCGTGAACGGCCACGAGTTCGAGATCGAGGGCGAGGGCGAGG
GCCGCCCCTACGAGGGCACCCAGACCGCCAAGCTGAAGGTGACCAAGGGCGGCCCCCTGCCCTTCGCCTG
GGACATCCTGTCCCCTCAGTTCATGTACGGCTCCAAGGCCTACGTGAAGCACCCCGCCGACATCCCCGAC
TACTTGAAGCTGTCCTTCCCCGAGGGCTTCAAGTGGGAGCGCGTGATGAACTTCGAGGACGGCGGCGTGG
TGACCGTGACCCAGGACTCCTCCCTGCAGGACGGCGAGTTCATCTACAAGGTGAAGCTGCGCGGCACCAA
CTTCCCCTCCGACGGCCCCGTAATGCAGAAGAAGACCATGGGCTGGGAGGCCTCCTCCGAGCGGATGTAC
CCCGAGGACGGCGCCCTGAAGGGCGAGATCAAGCAGAGGCTGAAGCTGAAGGACGGCGGCCACTACGACG
CTGAGGTCAAGACCACCTACAAGGCCAAGAAGCCCGTGCAGCTGCCCGGCGCCTACAACGTCAACATCAA
GTTGGACATCACCTCCCACAACGAGGACTACACCATCGTGGAACAGTACGAACGCGCCGAGGGCCGCCAC
TCCACCGGCGGCATGGACGAGCTGTACAAGTAAGGCCGCGACTCTAGAGTCGACCTGCAGGCATGCAAGC
TTGATATCAAGCTTATCGATAATCAACCTCTGGATTACAAAATTTGTGAAAGATTGACTGGTATTCTTAA
CTATGTTGCTCCTTTTACGCTATGTGGATACGCTGCTTTAATGCCTTTGTATCATGCTATTGCTTCCCGT
ATGGCTTTCATTTTCTCCTCCTTGTATAAATCCTGGTTGCTGTCTCTTTATGAGGAGTTGTGGCCCGTTG
TCAGGCAACGTGGCGTGGTGTGCACTGTGTTTGCTGACGCAACCCCCACTGGTTGGGGCATTGCCACCAC
CTGTCAGCTCCTTTCCGGGACTTTCGCTTTCCCCCTCCCTATTGCCACGGCGGAACTCATCGCCGCCTGC
CTTGCCCGCTGCTGGACAGGGGCTCGGCTGTTGGGCACTGACAATTCCGTGGTGTTGTCGGGGAAATCAT
CGTCCTTTCCTTGGCTGCTCGCCTGTGTTGCCACCTGGATTCTGCGCGGGACGTCCTTCTGCTACGTCCC
TTCGGCCCTCAATCCAGCGGACCTTCCTTCCCGCGGCCTGCTGCCGGCTCTGCGGCCTCTTCCGCGTCTT
CGCCTTCGCCCTCAGACGAGTCGGATCTCCCTTTGGGCCGCCTCCCCGCATCGATACCGTCGACCTCGAG
GGAATTAATTCGAGCTCGGTACCTTTAAGACCAATGACTTACAAGGCAGCTGTAGATCTTAGCCACTTTT
TAAAAGAAAAGGGGGGACTGGAAGGGCTAATTCACTCCCAACGAAGACAAGATCTGCTTTTTGCTTGTAC
TGGGTCTCTCTGGTTAGACCAGATCTGAGCCTGGGAGCTCTCTGGCTAACTAGGGAACCCACTGCTTAAG
CCTCAATAAAGCTTGCCTTGAGTGCTTCAAGTAGTGTGTGCCCG
